Addgene plasmid #154120: pNM3811
Purpose: mec-4 promoter driving QF2 in an RCME vector
Depositing lab: Michael Nonet. Depositing organization: Washington University in Saint Louis. Publication: Efficient Transgenesis in Caenorhabditis elegans Using Flp Recombinase-Mediated Cassette Exchange. Nonet ML. Genetics. 2020 Jun 8. pii: genetics.120.303388. doi: 10.1534/genetics.120.303388. PubMed 32513816.
Backbone
  Vector backbone: pLF3FShC
  Backbone manufacturer: Addgene #153083
  Backbone size w/o insert (bp): 7855
  Total vector size (bp): 10125
  Modifications to backbone: none
  Vector type: Worm Expression ; RMCE
  Selectable markers: Hygromycin
Growth in bacteria
  Bacterial resistance: Ampicillin, 100 μg/mL
  Growth temperature: 37°C
  Growth strain: DH5alpha
  Copy number: High Copy
Gene/Insert
  Gene/Insert name: mec-4p::QF2::act-4 '3
  Species: C. elegans (nematode), Synthetic; N. crassa
  Insert size (bp): 2374
  Promoter: not applicable
  Cloning method: Unknown
  Sequencing primers: 5′ not applicable
Resource information
  A portion of this plasmid was derived from a plasmid made by: The insert was added using a multi-fragment Golden Gate reaction with the mec-4p and act-4 3' UTR coming from amplified genomic sequences , the QF DNA binding domain from Addgene plasmid #61375, and a flexible linker and codon optimized QF activation domain from synthetic DNA.
Terms and licenses: Academic/Nonprofit Terms; Industry Terms: Not Available to Industry
How to cite: pNM3811 was a gift from Michael Nonet (Addgene plasmid # 154120 ; http://n2t.net/addgene:154120 ; RRID:Addgene_154120)
