[The description below was written by a language model from this plasmid's Addgene catalogue record and pLannotate feature annotations shown in this document.]
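Description:
pNM3811 is a C. elegans expression and integration plasmid built in the pLF3FShC backbone, a vector designed for Flp recombinase-mediated cassette exchange (RMCE). It is about 10.1 kb and is propagated in E. coli as a high-copy, pBluescript-type plasmid. It carries a ColE1/pUC origin, an f1 origin, ampicillin resistance and remnants of the lacZα/MCS region with T3 and T7 promoters. Selection in worms is by hygromycin.

The payload is a roughly 2.4 kb mec-4p::QF2::act-4 3' UTR cassette assembled by multi-fragment Golden Gate cloning. The mec-4 promoter and act-4 3' UTR were amplified from genomic DNA. The QF DNA-binding domain (of Neurospora crassa origin) came from an existing plasmid, and a flexible linker and codon-optimised QF activation domain were made synthetically. The automated annotation does not label this cassette, but it presumably occupies the unannotated stretch between the MCS fragments at roughly 7.75 and 10.1 kb.

The annotated backbone features include a minimal FRT site directly upstream of the hygromycin resistance coding sequence, sqt-1 collagen gene fragments, and a reverse-strand Cre coding sequence with a tbb-2 terminator. The Cre sequence lies next to a short hsp-16.1 fragment, which suggests heat-shock-regulated Cre expression. A single loxP site is annotated just upstream of the insert region. The sqt-1 sequence may provide a visible morphological marker, and Cre with loxP would be consistent with later removal of marker and vector sequences. The record does not spell out these roles, and any additional recombinase target sites are not annotated.

The construct is intended for single-copy genomic insertion of a QF2 transcriptional activator driver under mec-4 control, for use in the bipartite Q system with QUAS-controlled effector or reporter transgenes.
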