Features (pLannotate 1.2.2; 23 found; start..end, strand, type, name):
      1..34      +  protein_bind   FRT (minimal): supports FLP-mediated excision but not integration (Turan and Bode, 2011) FLP recombinase from the Saccharomyces cerevisiae 2μ plasmid
     35..1060    +  CDS            HygR: aminoglycoside phosphotransferase from E. coli; aph(4)-Ia; confers resistance to hygromycin
   1815..1961    +  CDS            sqt-1 (fragment): SQT1_CAEEL - Also known as rol-5. Protein inferred from homology: Swiss-Prot protein existence level 3. Nematode cuticles are composed largely of collagen-like proteins. The cuticle functions both as an exoskeleton and as a barrier to protect the worm from its environment. This is a collagen critical for organismal morphogenesis. Mutations in sqt-1 can lengthen, shorten, or helically twist the entire animal. From Caenorhabditis elegans.
   1994..2833    +  CDS            sqt-1 (fragment): SQT1_CAEEL - Also known as rol-5. Protein inferred from homology: Swiss-Prot protein existence level 3. Nematode cuticles are composed largely of collagen-like proteins. The cuticle functions both as an exoskeleton and as a barrier to protect the worm from its environment. This is a collagen critical for organismal morphogenesis. Mutations in sqt-1 can lengthen, shorten, or helically twist the entire animal. From Caenorhabditis elegans.
   2877..3200    -  terminator     tbb-2 terminator: tbb-2; transcription terminator for the C. elegans tubulin beta-2 gene
   3209..4339    -  CDS            cre: RECR_BPP1 - Experimental evidence at protein level: Swiss-Prot protein existence level 1. Catalyzes site-specific recombination between two 34-base- pair LOXP sites. Its role is to maintain the phage genome as a monomeric unit-copy plasmid in the lysogenic state. From Escherichia phage P1 (Bacteriophage P1).
   4688..4738    +  CDS            hsp-16.1 (fragment): HSP11_CAEEL - Also known as hsp16-1b. Experimental evidence at transcript level: Swiss-Prot protein existence level 2. From Caenorhabditis elegans.
   4742..4763    +  misc_feature   MCS (fragment): pBluescript multiple cloning site
   4794..4812    -  promoter       T7 promoter: promoter for bacteriophage T7 RNA polymerase
   4820..4975    +  CDS            lacZα (fragment): LacZα fragment of β-galactosidase; lacZ fragment
   4980..5408    +  rep_origin     f1 ori (sequence partly withheld): f1 bacteriophage origin of replication; arrow indicates direction of (+) strand synthesis
   5461..5565    +  promoter       AmpR promoter: bla
   5566..6426    +  CDS            AmpR: β-lactamase; bla; confers resistance to ampicillin, carbenicillin, and related antibiotics
   6597..7185    +  rep_origin     ori: high-copy-number ColE1/pMB1/pBR322/pUC origin of replication
   7368..7459    +  CDS            lacI (fragment): lac repressor; lacI; The lac repressor binds to the lac operator to inhibit transcription in E. coli. This inhibition can be relieved by adding lactose or isopropyl-β-D-thiogalactopyranoside (IPTG).
   7472..7493    +  protein_bind   CAP binding site: CAP binding activates transcription in the presence of cAMP. E. coli catabolite activator protein
   7508..7538    +  promoter       lac promoter: promoter for the E. coli lac operon
   7546..7562    +  protein_bind   lac operator: The lac repressor binds to the lac operator to inhibit transcription in E. coli. This inhibition can be relieved by adding lactose or isopropyl-β-D-thiogalactopyranoside (IPTG). lac repressor encoded by lacI
   7607..7625    +  promoter       T3 promoter: promoter for bacteriophage T3 RNA polymerase
   7638..7667    +  misc_feature   MCS (fragment): pBluescript multiple cloning site
   7671..7704    +  protein_bind   loxP: Cre-mediated recombination occurs in the 8-bp core sequence (GCATACAT). Cre recombinase
   7717..7754    +  misc_feature   MCS (fragment): pBluescript multiple cloning site
  10105..10122   +  misc_feature   MCS (fragment): pBluescript multiple cloning site
>Addgene plasmid #154120 | pNM3811 | addgene full sequence | sequence record 306080 | Addgene NGS Result
GAAGTTCCTATTCTCTAGAAAGTATAGGAACTTCATGAAAAAGCCTGAACTCACCGCGACGTCTGTCGAG
AAGTTTCTGATCGAAAAGTTCGACAGCGTCTCCGACCTGATGCAGCTCTCGGAGGGCGAAGAATCTCGTG
CTTTCAGCTTCGATGTAGGAGGGCGTGGATATGTCCTGCGGGTAAATAGCTGCGCCGATGGTTTCTACAA
AGATCGTTATGTTTATCGGCACTTTGCATCGGCCGCGCTCCCGATTCCGGAAGTGCTTGACATTGGGGAA
TTCAGCGAGAGCCTGACCTATTGCATCTCCCGCCGTGCACAGGGTGTCACGTTGCAAGACCTGCCTGAAA
CCGAACTGCCCGCTGTTCTGCAGCCGGTCGCGGAGGCCATGGATGCGATCGCTGCGGCCGATCTTAGCCA
GACGAGCGGGTTCGGCCCATTCGGACCGCAAGGAATCGGTCAATACACTACATGGCGTGATTTCATATGC
GCGATTGCTGATCCCCATGTGTATCACTGGCAAACTGTGATGGACGACACCGTCAGTGCGTCCGTCGCGC
AGGCTCTCGATGAGCTGATGCTTTGGGCCGAGGACTGCCCCGAAGTCCGGCACCTCGTGCACGCGGATTT
CGGCTCCAACAATGTCCTGACGGACAATGGCCGCATAACAGCGGTCATTGACTGGAGCGAGGCGATGTTC
GGGGATTCCCAATACGAGGTCGCCAACATCTTCTTCTGGAGGCCGTGGTTGGCTTGTATGGAGCAGCAGA
CGCGCTACTTCGAGCGGAGGCATCCGGAGCTTGCAGGATCGCCGCGGCTCCGGGCGTATATGCTCCGCAT
TGGTCTTGACCAACTCTATCAGAGCTTGGTTGACGGCAATTTCGATGATGCAGCTTGGGCGCAGGGTCGA
TGCGACGCAATCGTCCGATCCGGAGCCGGGACTGTCGGGCGTACACAAATCGCCCGCAGAAGCGCGGCCG
TCTGGACCGATGGCTGTGTAGAAGTACTCGCCGATAGTGGAAACCGACGCCCCAGCACTCGTCCGAGGGC
AAAGGAATAGGCGGGATGATCGACGCCAACGTCGTTGAATTTTCAAATTTTAAATACTGAATATTTGTTT
TTTTTCCTATTATTTATTTATTCTCTTTGTGTTTTTTTTCTTGCTTTCTAAAAAATTAATTCAATCCAAA
TCTAAACATTTTTTTTTCTCTTTCCGTCTCCCAATTCGTATTCCGCTCCTCTCATCTGAACACAATGTGC
AAGTTTATTTATCTTCTCGCTTTCATTTCATTAGGACGTGGGGGGAATTGGTGGAAGGGGGAAACACACA
AAAGGATGATGGAAATGAAATAAGGACACACAATATGCAACAACATTCAATTCAGAAATATGGAGGAAGG
TTTAAAAGAAAACATAAAAATATATAGAGGAGGAAGGAAACTAGCTGCCCTCGATTGTCTATCTTCCATT
CTCACCAAGTTTCAACAACTTTATTCAGTCATTCTTCTCTGGTTCATTTCCCAACCAATCTTCCCGAATA
AAGCCCATCTGTCCTTTCGGCCACATTCCTCACCTACATCCGTACTCCTTATCTCCCGTTCTTATCCAGT
CTTTTATCGTCTCTGCGTCTCGCACACTGTCTCGTCGGTAATGTAAAAAAAAAACAAAAAAAACTTGAAA
ACTTGCGGAAAGATTTCCTAATAAAAGGAGACGAATCCGGTAGGAAATCGACAAGTCTCTGCTTCTCGAA
GACTAGGTGAGTTACATTTCTTTGGCCGAATTATTTTGAAATCCTAAATTTGATAATTTCAGAGATGTCT
GTAAAACTTGCGTGTTATGTGACGGCTTCGGTCACTGTCGCCACTCTTATGGTATGCTTCATGACCATGT
CAACCATCTACTCGGAGGTTGATGGATTCAGAGAGAAGCTTGATACCGAGATGAATGTGTTCAGAGTGAG
TTAAATTATATTTTGAATTTTAAATAATTTTTAATTTTCTAGCAATCTACCAATGGATTGTGGAAGGACA
TAGTTGTCATCGGAAGATCTAGCAAGCGTGTCCGTTGTCAATATGAAGAGACCAACGCTACCCCAACTCC
ACATGCTGATGGATCCCCATCTGCTCCACCAGGTCAACCACCAGCAGTTCCACCAGTCTTCAACCAGCCA
AAGACTCCAAATGGAGCCAATGGAAATGGACCAACCTGCAACTGCAATGCTGATAACAAGTGCCCAGCTG
GACCATCCGGACCAAAGGGAGTTCCAGGAGTTCCAGGACTCGACGGAGTTCCAGGACTTGACGGTGTTCC
AGGAGTTGGAGCTGATGATATCGCTCCACAACGCGAGTCTGTCGGATGCTTCACTTGCCCACAAGGACCA
GTTGGACCACCAGGAGCTCTTGGAAGACCAGGACCACGTGGACTTCCAGGACCAAGAGGACAAAATGGAA
ACCCAGGAAGAGATGGACAACCAGGACATCCAGGAGAGCAAGGATCATCCGGTCAAATCGGAAAGATCGG
AGAGCCAGGACCACCAGGAGAGAAGGGACGCGACGCCGAGCATCCAATCGGAAGACCAGGACCAAAGGGA
CCAAGAGGAGATCAAGGACCAACAGGACCAGCTGGACAGAACGGTCTTCACGGACCACCAGGAGAGCCAG
GAACCGTTGGACCAGAAGGACCATCTGGAAAGCAAGGACGTCAAGGACCAGACGGAACCCAGGGAGAGAC
TGGACCAGACGGAAGACCAGGAAAGGATGCCGAGTACTGCCAGTGCCCAGACAAGTCTCCACCATCAGAG
GCTGTCAACGCCAACCGTGGATACAGAAATATCTAAATTGTTGGTGTTTTCTAATAAAATATTTGAGATT
CAGTGAGACTTTTTTCTTGGCGGCACAATAAAGTTTCCTCTTTTTGTTGGGTCACTCAACGAACACAATA
CAAATATTTGAGCGCTCGCATTTTTCTCAACCTTTCGGGTTTAAAGCACTTCAAAATGGAATTGAAGAGA
GATTGTGAAAGTACATCAGACAGAATCACATTTTGATAGCATTCACTTCACTCAGATGCAAACTTTTCAG
TGACTATAAAAAGTCATAAAATAATAACATTAAAAAAGCAAATAAATTAGCGAGAGAATTTTTTGACAAA
AAGAAAGAAGAGTGATAGAGAAGAAGGGAATGCTTGAAAGGATTTTGCATTTATCTTAATCACCGTCTTC
GAGAAGACGAACCATGGCGCCAGTTTCAGAATCCAAGTTTCTAATATAGTTCATCACAATGTTGACGTTG
GTCCAACCTCCGGCTTGCATAATCTCTGGGATGGAAACTCCAGCGCGAGCCATGTCACGGGCAGCTCCGA
CACGGGCGGAATGTCCAGACCAAGCCAAGTAACGTTGTCCGGAATCATCCTTGGCTCCGTAGATGAGACG
GTGGGTAGCTTCGAAGATTCCTGAAAATTTATTTTCAGCTTATTCTTAGCTAATATGTTGTTTAAACTTA
CCTTCAAGAGCTCGAGTCGAGAGTTGTGATGTTGCACTCGGGGCAGCAACTCCGTTCTTGCGAACACGAC
AGAACAGGTAGTTGTTTGGATCATCGGCGACTCCGGAAACCGAAATCCAGCGCTCAACGAGCTTGGTAAC
TCCAAGGGAGAGCGCTTTTTCGACTCCGGCAGTCGAGACCAGCGTTTTTGTACGTCCGATGTGGATGAGC
ATTCTTCCTCCGTCTGTGCGACTAATATCCTTGACGCGAATGCGGGCAATTTCGGCGATACGGAGAAGTG
TGTTGTAAGCAATTCCGAGGAAGGCGAGGTTTCGGATGTCCTGGCAACGATCGGAATTTTCCATAAGAGA
ACGGACCTGATCGAAGTCGGTTCTGAAAATTTCGTCAAGTCTTAGGATTGAATACATTAATATTTAAACT
TACCTTTCGAAGGCGAGGGCTTGCTTGGCTCTCTCTCCAGCATCAACATTTTCCTTGCGGATACGTCTCA
TTACGAGAGATACGGCATTAGAATCTGATGGGCGTGGAAGTCCAGATCGGCGATGGAGCATATTGAGCTG
TCCGAGATGTTGTTGGATCGTCTTCACCGCCAATCCACGAGCTTGGAGGTAGAGCAAGTAGTCACGAACG
TCTTCTGGCTCGGCTGGGAACCACTTGCGGTTGTTAAGCTTGCACCAGGCAGCCCAAGAACGGCACACTG
AGAGAAGCATCTTCCAGGTGTGCTCGGAGAAGGCTTGTCTGTCACGGAACATATCCATGAGGTTCTTGCG
AACTTCATCACTTGTCGCGTCAACTGGAAGTGCTGGAAGATTTTGATGAACAGTGAGAAGATTTGACATA
TTTTCGAAGTTTTTTAGATGCACTAGAACAAAGCGTGTTGGCTTCCTCTGAGCCCGCTTTCCTTATATAC
CCGCATTCTGCAGCCTTACAGAATGTTCTAGAAGGTCCTAGATGCATTCGTTTGAAAATACTCCCGGTGG
GTGCAAAGAGACGCAGACGGAAAATGTATCTGGGTCTCTTTATTGTGTACACTACTTTTCCATGTACCGA
ATGTGAGTCGCCCTCCTTTTGCAACAAGCAGCTCGAATGTTCTAGAAAAAGGTGGAAAATAGTATAAATA
CCGTTGAAAATAAATACCGAACAACATTTGCTCTAATTGTGAAATTAGAAATCTTCAAACTATAATCATG
TCACTTTACCACTATTTCCGTCCAGCTCAACGTTCCGTTTTTGGTGATCGTAAGCTTATCGATACCGTCG
ACCCGTTAACCGGGGGCCCGGTACCCAATTCGCCCTATAGTGAGTCGTATTACGCGCGCTCACTGGCCGT
CGTTTTACAACGTCGTGACTGGGAAAACCCTGGCGTTACCCAACTTAATCGCCTTGCAGCACATCCCCCT
TTCGCCAGCTGGCGTAATAGCGAAGAGGCCCGCACCGATCGCCCTTCCCAACAGTTGCGCAGCCTGAATG
GCGAATGGG
[124 nt withheld, positions 4980-5103]
C
[91 nt withheld, positions 5105-5195]
A
[49 nt withheld, positions 5197-5245]
CCTTTGACGTTGGAGTCCACGTTCTTT
[37 nt withheld, positions 5273-5309]
ACCCTATCTCGGTCTATTCTTTTGATTTATAAGGGATTTTGCCGATTTCGGCCTATTGGTTAAAAAATGA
GCTGATTTAACAAAAATTTAACGCGAATTTTAACAAAATATTAACGCTTACAATTTAGGTGGCACTTTTC
GGGGAAATGTGCGCGGAACCCCTATTTGTTTATTTTTCTAAATACATTCAAATATGTATCCGCTCATGAG
ACAATAACCCTGATAAATGCTTCAATAATATTGAAAAAGGAAGAGTATGAGTATTCAACATTTCCGTGTC
GCCCTTATTCCCTTTTTTGCGGCATTTTGCCTTCCTGTTTTTGCTCACCCAGAAACGCTGGTGAAAGTAA
AAGATGCTGAAGATCAGTTGGGTGCACGAGTGGGTTACATCGAACTGGATCTCAACAGCGGTAAGATCCT
TGAGAGTTTTCGCCCCGAAGAACGTTTTCCAATGATGAGCACTTTTAAAGTTCTGCTATGTGGCGCGGTA
TTATCCCGTATTGACGCCGGGCAAGAGCAACTCGGTCGCCGCATACACTATTCTCAGAATGACTTGGTTG
AGTACTCACCAGTCACAGAAAAGCATCTTACGGATGGCATGACAGTAAGAGAATTATGCAGTGCTGCCAT
AACCATGAGTGATAACACTGCGGCCAACTTACTTCTGACAACGATCGGAGGACCGAAGGAGCTAACCGCT
TTTTTGCACAACATGGGGGATCATGTAACTCGCCTTGATCGTTGGGAACCGGAGCTGAATGAAGCCATAC
CAAACGACGAGCGTGACACCACGATGCCTGTAGCAATGGCAACAACGTTGCGCAAACTATTAACTGGCGA
ACTACTTACTCTAGCTTCCCGGCAACAATTAATAGACTGGATGGAGGCGGATAAAGTTGCAGGACCACTT
CTGCGCTCGGCCCTTCCGGCTGGCTGGTTTATTGCTGATAAATCTGGAGCCGGTGAGCGTGGGTCTCGCG
GTATCATTGCAGCACTGGGGCCAGATGGTAAGCCCTCCCGTATCGTAGTTATCTACACGACGGGGAGTCA
GGCAACTATGGATGAACGAAATAGACAGATCGCTGAGATAGGTGCCTCACTGATTAAGCATTGGTAACTG
TCAGACCAAGTTTACTCATATATACTTTAGATTGATTTAAAACTTCATTTTTAATTTAAAAGGATCTAGG
TGAAGATCCTTTTTGATAATCTCATGACCAAAATCCCTTAACGTGAGTTTTCGTTCCACTGAGCGTCAGA
CCCCGTAGAAAAGATCAAAGGATCTTCTTGAGATCCTTTTTTTCTGCGCGTAATCTGCTGCTTGCAAACA
AAAAAACCACCGCTACCAGCGGTGGTTTGTTTGCCGGATCAAGAGCTACCAACTCTTTTTCCGAAGGTAA
CTGGCTTCAGCAGAGCGCAGATACCAAATACTGTTCTTCTAGTGTAGCCGTAGTTAGGCCACCACTTCAA
GAACTCTGTAGCACCGCCTACATACCTCGCTCTGCTAATCCTGTTACCAGTGGCTGCTGCCAGTGGCGAT
AAGTCGTGTCTTACCGGGTTGGACTCAAGACGATAGTTACCGGATAAGGCGCAGCGGTCGGGCTGAATGG
GGGGTTCGTGCACACAGCCCAGCTTGGAGCGAACGACCTACACCGAACTGAGATACCTACAGCGTGAGCT
ATGAGAAAGCGCCACGCTTCCCGAAGGGAGAAAGGCGGACAGGTATCCGGTAAGCGGCAGGGTCGGAACA
GGAGAGCGCACGAGGGAGCTTCCAGGGGGAAACGCCTGGTATCTTTATAGTCCTGTCGGGTTTCGCCACC
TCTGACTTGAGCGTCGATTTTTGTGATGCTCGTCAGGGGGGCGGAGCCTATGGAAAAACGCCAGCAACGC
GGCCTTTTTACGGTTCCTGGCCTTTTGCTGGCCTTTTGCTCACATGTTCTTTCCTGCGTTATCCCCTGAT
TCTGTGGATAACCGTATTACCGCCTTTGAGTGAGCTGATACCGCTCGCCGCAGCCGAACGACCGAGCGCA
GCGAGTCAGTGAGCGAGGAAGCGGAATTCGCCCAATACGCAAACCGCCTCTCCCCGCGCGTTGGCCGATT
CATTAATGCAGCTGGCACGACAGGTTTCCCGACTGGAAAGCGGGCAGTGAGCGCAACGCAATTAATGTGA
GTTAGCTCACTCATTAGGCACCCCAGGCTTTACACTTTATGCTTCCGGCTCGTATGTTGTGTGGAATTGT
GAGCGGATAACAATTTCACACAGGAAACAGCTATGACCATGATTACGCCAAGCGCGCAATTAACCCTCAC
TAAAGGGAACAAAAGCTGGAGCTCCACCGCGGTGGCGGCCGCTCTAGATGGATAACTTCGTATAGCATAC
ATTATACGAAGTTATACGGGCGAATTGGAGCTCCACCGCGGTGGCGGCCGCTCTAGAACTAGTGGTTCCG
GAGCAGTTCAAGACAACTTTTGTCAATGGCAAGCTAGTCACTGTCGTCTCGGACATTTGCTAAATCTTCT
CACGTCATAACCTTATTTTTCAACTTCATGAACTATCCCCTCGAACTTTTTTATTTGTCCCTGTCTACAA
TTCTTTATAAGCAATTGAGACACACTTTGCTTTATTAAATAATACCGATTTTGTTTTGTATATGCATTGA
CTGGTGCTCAACTATTTTTATTGAAAAAATTACTTTTTACTGTCTCGTCGAATAAAAGTGATCCCTTCCA
AAAAATAGTTATTCATGTTTGAAGGTTTGTGATCGTAGAACAATTGCACCGAATGTAGTGTAAAAAAAAT
TCCAGAATGTTCAAATACATTTCCACCCTCACCAGAACATCTCAAACACCAGGCACATTTCAACACACTT
TCATGGATCTTATCTTGCCTCAAAACCATCAGCTTTCTTCTCATTCTACAAGTATGAAACAATCTACTAT
TCTATACATTTATAATGTAATGGAACCATGTGAAGACATGAGCAAGATCATTGTCGTCAGCGACTACCCC
TCCTTCATTTTTCTTAGAGTATCAGTTTGCTAATGCTATTTTTTTTATCGCTATCAAGTTATAGAATGCC
ACCAAAACGCAAGACACTCAATGCCGCTGCCGAAGCCAATGCCCACGCTGATGGCCATGCTGATGGCAAT
GCTGATGGTCATGTCGCTAACACTGCAGCAAGCAGCAACAACGCCCGTTTTGCGGACTTGACCAACATTG
ACACACCCGGCCTCGGCCCTACCACGACGACGTTACTTGTCGAGCCCGCTCGTTCGAAACGCCAGAGAGT
CTCGAGGGCCTGTGATCAGTGTCGAGCTGCACGTGAAAAGTGTGATGGAATCCAGCCGGCTTGCTTCCCC
TGTGTGTCGCAGGGCCGGTCGTGTACCTACCAGGCCAGTCCCAAGAAGCGAGGAGTCCAGACGGGCTACA
TCCGCACTCTCGAACTGGCTCTGGCTTGGATGTTCGAGAACGTTGCCCGCAGCGAGGACGCCCTCCACAA
TCTTTTGGTCCGTGATGCTGGCCAGGGCAGCGCTCTCCTGGTCGGCAAAGACTCGCCTGCTGCAGAACGC
CTGCATGCAAGATGGGCGACGAGTCGAGTCAACAAAAGCATCACCCGTCTTCTCGCGGGTTCTGGATCTG
GATCTGGAGGTTCCGGTCGTCAACTTGAGCTCCCACCAACCGCCACCGCCACCGCCAGTATCATGCCACA
CGTCATGGAGCAACCACTCTCCACCTCCATCAACCCAGTCAACGACCGTTTCAACGGAATACCAAACCCA
ACCCCATACAACTCCGACGCCGCCCTCGACGCCATCACCCAAACCAACGACTACGGATCCGTCAACACCC
ACGGAATCCTCTCCACCTACCCACCACCAGCCACCCACCTCAACGAGGCCTCCGTCGCCCTCGCACCAGG
AGGAGCACCACCACGTCCACCACCACCATACGTCGACTCCACCACCAACCACCCACCATACCATTCCAAC
CTCGTCCCAATGGCCAACTTCGGATACTCCACCGTCGACTACGACGCCATGGTCGACGACCTCGCCTCCA
TCGAGTACACCGACGCCGTCGACGTCGACCCACAATTCATGACCAACCTCGGGTTCGTCCCAGGATGCAA
CTTCTCCGACATCAACACCTATGAGCAATAAAAGTAAATTTTTTGCCCCTTCCACCCACAACGCTCAAAA
GAAGTTCGTATTATCCCGCAACCCATCCAGACCATCCTTTTACATTTTTTTTATTTTCTCTTTTTTTTTT
CTTCACCCTCTCCGTGTACATTGCTAGTAATAGTTCCAACTTCTCTAGCCGACTGCATTATGCTTCCCAT
TCTCACCCAAATCTTCATTGGTAACTTCTCTTGTATTTGTTCAATACTATTCCGGTAGTAATCTAGGCAT
GTATAACTAGGTTCTCTGTGTATCTTTGGTTTGAAGTTGAGGTTTAATGCAATCACTTTTGTTGTTGTAC
CCTATTACTGCCGATGACCCCCATTTTCTCATTACAAAATTGACATTTTAAACCATTTTTTCTCTGAATC
ATGCTCATTATTTGAGCCACATTCATAATAAAGCTTTTAATAAGACAAATTGATCAAGTTTATCTAATGT
AAAAAATACAAATAAAGAAAATTCAACCCGGAGGAGAGATGAAGTGAGTAGCTGTTACGGAACACAGATT
ATTTGCCTTGTTTGTTTCCGAAGATGTCTCCGACGCGGTCCAAAATTGAGCCAATACTGAGCGGGTACCC
GGGAAGTTCCTATACTATTTGAAGAATAGGAACTTCTGCAGGAATTCGATATCGGT
